>Addgene plasmid #197594 | pLenti-hSyn1-eNpHR3.0-iRFP713 | addgene full sequence | sequence record 389166 | Addgene NGS Result
CAAAATTTAAGCTACAACAAGGCAAGGCTTGACCGACAATTGCATGAAGAATCTGCTTAGGGTTAGGCGT
TTTGCGCTGCTTCGCGATGTACGGGCCAGATATACGCGTTGACATTGATTATTGACTAGTTATTAATAGT
AATCAATTACGGGGTCATTAGTTCATAGCCCATATATGGAGTTCCGCGTTACATAACTTACGGTAAATGG
CCCGCCTGGCTGACCGCCCAACGACCCCCGCCCATTGACGTCAATAATGACGTATGTTCCCATAGTAACG
CCAATAGGGACTTTCCATTGACGTCAATGGGTGGAGTATTTACGGTAAACTGCCCACTTGGCAGTACATC
AAGTGTATCATATGCCAAGTACGCCCCCTATTGACGTCAATGACGGTAAATGGCCCGCCTGGCATTATGC
CCAGTACATGACCTTATGGGACTTTCCTACTTGGCAGTACATCTACGTATTAGTCATCGCTATTACCATG
GTGATGCGGTTTTGGCAGTACATCAATGGGCGTGGATAGCGGTTTGACTCACGGGGATTTCCAAGTCTCC
ACCCCATTGACGTCAATGGGAGTTTGTTTTGGCACCAAAATCAACGGGACTTTCCAAAATGTCGTAACAA
CTCCGCCCCATTGACGCAAATGGGCGGTAGGCGTGTACGGTGGGAGGTCTATATAAGCAGCGCGTTTTGC
CTGTACTGGGTCTCTCTGGTTAGACCAGATCTGAGCCTGGGAGCTCTCTGGCTAACTAGGGAACCCACTG
CTTAAGCCTCAATAAAGCTTGCCTTGAGTGCTTCAAGTAGTGTGTGCCCGTCTGTTGTGTGACTCTGGTA
ACTAGAGATCCCTCAGACCCTTTTAGTCAGTGTGGAAAATCTCTAGCAGTGGCGCCCGAACAGGGACTTG
AAAGCGAAAGGGAAACCAGAGGAGCTCTCTCGACGCAGGACTCGGCTTGCTGAAGCGCGCACGGCAAGAG
GCGAGGGGCGGCGACTGGTGAGTACGCCAAAAATTTTGACTAGCGGAGGCTAGAAGGAGAGAGATGGGTG
CGAGAGCGTCAGTATTAAGCGGGGGAGAATTAGATCGCGATGGGAAAAAATTCGGTTAAGGCCAGGGGGA
AAGAAAAAATATAAATTAAAACATATAGTATGGGCAAGCAGGGAGCTAGAACGATTCGCAGTTAATCCTG
GCCTGTTAGAAACATCAGAAGGCTGTAGACAAATACTGGGACAGCTACAACCATCCCTTCAGACAGGATC
AGAAGAACTTAGATCATTATATAATACAGTAGCAACCCTCTATTGTGTGCATCAAAGGATAGAGATAAAA
GACACCAAGGAAGCTTTAGACAAGATAGAGGAAGAGCAAAACAAAAGTAAGACCACCGCACAGCAAGCGG
CCGCTGATCTTCAGACCTGGAGGAGGAGATATGAGGGACAATTGGAGAAGTGAATTATATAAATATAAAG
TAGTAAAAATTGAACCATTAGGAGTAGCACCCACCAAGGCAAAGAGAAGAGTGGTGCAGAGAGAAAAAAG
AGCAGTGGGAATAGGAGCTTTGTTCCTTGGGTTCTTGGGAGCAGCAGGAAGCACTATGGGCGCAGCGTCA
ATGACGCTGACGGTACAGGCCAGACAATTATTGTCTGGTATAGTGCAGCAGCAGAACAATTTGCTGAGGG
CTATTGAGGCGCAACAGCATCTGTTGCAACTCACAGTCTGGGGCATCAAGCAGCTCCAGGCAAGAATCCT
GGCTGTGGAAAGATACCTAAAGGATCAACAGCTCCTGGGGATTTGGGGTTGCTCTGGAAAACTCATTTGC
ACCACTGCTGTGCCTTGGAATGCTAGTTGGAGTAATAAATCTCTGGAACAGATTTGGAATCACACGACCT
GGATGGAGTGGGACAGAGAAATTAACAATTACACAAGCTTAATACACTCCTTAATTGAAGAATCGCAAAA
CCAGCAAGAAAAGAATGAACAAGAATTATTGGAATTAGATAAATGGGCAAGTTTGTGGAATTGGTTTAAC
ATAACAAATTGGCTGTGGTATATAAAATTATTCATAATGATAGTAGGAGGCTTGGTAGGTTTAAGAATAG
TTTTTGCTGTACTTTCTATAGTGAATAGAGTTAGGCAGGGATATTCACCATTATCGTTTCAGACCCACCT
CCCAACCCCGAGGGGACCCGACAGGCCCGAAGGAATAGAAGAAGAAGGTGGAGAGAGAGACAGAGACAGA
TCCATTCGATTAGTGAACGGATCGGCACTGCGTGCGCCAATTCTGCAGACAAATGGCAGTTTCATCCACA
ATTTTAAAAGAAAAGGGGGGATTGGGGGGTACAGTGCAGGGGAAAGAATAGTAGACATAATAGCAACAGA
CATACAAACTAAAGAATTACAAAAACAAATTACAAAAATTCAAAATTTTCGGGTTTATTACAGGGACAGC
AGAGATCCAGTTTGGTTAATCCGAGTGCGTATGAGTGCAAGTGGGTTTTAGGACCAGGATGAGGCGGGGT
GGGGGTGCCTACCTGACGACCGACCCCGACCCACTGGACAAGCACCCAACCCCCATTCCCCAAATTGCGC
ATCCCCTATCAGAGAGGGGGAGGGGAAACAGGATGCGGCGAGGCGCGTGCGCACTGCCAGCTTCAGCACC
GCGGACAGTGCCTTCGCCCCCGCCTGGCGGCGCGCGCCACCGCCGCCTCAGCACTGAAGGCGCGCTGACG
TCACTCGCCGGTCCCCCGCAAACTCCCCTTCCCGGCCACCTTGGTCGCGTCCGCGCCGCCGCCGGCCCAG
CCGGACCGCACCACGCGAGGCGCGAGATAGGGGGGCACGGGCGCGACCATCTGCGCTGCGGCGCCGGCGA
CTCAGCGCTGCCTCAGTCTGCGGTGGGCAGCGGAGGAGTCGTGTCGTGCCTGAGAGCGCAGTCGCTGCAG
GGAACTAGTCCTAGGGGTACCCACCATGACAGAGACCCTGCCTCCCGTGACCGAGAGTGCCGTGGCCCTT
CAAGCCGAGGTTACCCAAAGGGAGTTGTTCGAGTTCGTGCTGAACGACCCTTTGCTTGCAAGCAGTCTCT
ATATCAACATCGCACTTGCAGGACTGAGTATACTGCTGTTCGTTTTTATGACCCGAGGACTCGATGATCC
ACGGGCAAAACTTATTGCTGTGTCAACCATCCTTGTGCCTGTCGTCAGCATTGCCTCCTACACTGGATTG
GCGAGCGGCCTGACAATTTCCGTTCTTGAAATGCCAGCGGGCCATTTTGCAGAAGGCAGCTCAGTGATGC
TGGGAGGAGAAGAGGTAGATGGTGTAGTCACCATGTGGGGACGGTATCTCACCTGGGCACTTTCCACGCC
CATGATTCTCCTCGCTCTGGGTCTCCTGGCCGGAAGCAATGCTACAAAGCTCTTCACAGCTATCACTTTC
GATATCGCTATGTGCGTGACTGGCCTTGCCGCGGCCCTGACTACCTCCTCCCACCTCATGAGATGGTTCT
GGTACGCTATCAGTTGTGCATGCTTTCTGGTGGTCTTGTATATCCTGCTGGTGGAGTGGGCACAGGACGC
CAAAGCCGCGGGAACCGCTGACATGTTCAATACCCTGAAGCTGTTGACAGTAGTGATGTGGCTGGGGTAT
CCAATTGTGTGGGCTCTTGGAGTCGAGGGTATCGCGGTGTTGCCCGTTGGGGTGACGAGCTGGGGATATT
CTTTCCTGGATATCGTGGCAAAGTACATTTTCGCATTCTTGCTCCTGAACTATCTGACGTCAAACGAATC
TGTCGTGTCCGGCAGCATTTTGGATGTTCCATCTGCTTCTGGGACCCCGGCTGATGATGCGGCCGCCAAG
AGCAGGATCACCAGCGAGGGCGAGTACATCCCCCTGGACCAGATCGACATCAACGTGGTGACTAGTATGG
CTGAAGGATCCGTCGCCAGGCAGCCTGACCTCTTGACCTGCGACGATGAGCCGATCCATATCCCCGGTGC
CATCCAACCGCATGGACTGCTGCTCGCCCTCGCCGCCGACATGACGATCGTTGCCGGCAGCGACAACCTT
CCCGAACTCACCGGACTGGCGATCGGCGCCCTGATCGGCCGCTCTGCGGCCGATGTCTTCGACTCGGAGA
CGCACAACCGTCTGACGATCGCCTTGGCCGAGCCCGGGGCGGCCGTCGGAGCACCGATCACTGTCGGCTT
CACGATGCGAAAGGACGCAGGCTTCATCGGCTCCTGGCATCGCCATGATCAGCTCATCTTCCTCGAGCTC
GAGCCTCCCCAGCGGGACGTCGCCGAGCCGCAGGCGTTCTTCCGCCGCACCAACAGCGCCATCCGCCGCC
TGCAGGCCGCCGAAACCTTGGAAAGCGCCTGCGCCGCCGCGGCGCAAGAGGTGCGGAAGATTACCGGCTT
CGATCGGGTGATGATCTATCGCTTCGCCTCCGACTTCAGCGGCGAAGTGATCGCAGAGGATCGGTGCGCC
GAGGTCGAGTCAAAACTAGGCCTGCACTATCCTGCCTCAACCGTGCCGGCGCAGGCCCGTCGGCTCTATA
CCATCAACCCGGTACGGATCATTCCCGATATCAATTATCGGCCGGTGCCGGTCACCCCAGACCTCAATCC
GGTCACCGGGCGGCCGATTGATCTTAGCTTCGCCATCCTGCGCAGCGTCTCGCCCGTCCATCTGGAATTC
ATGCGCAACATAGGCATGCACGGCACGATGTCGATCTCGATTTTGCGCGGCGAGCGACTGTGGGGATTGA
TCGTTTGCCATCACCGAACGCCGTACTACGTCGATCTCGATGGCCGCCAAGCCTGCGAGCTAGTCGCCCA
GGTTCTGGCCTGGCAGATCGGCGTGATGGAAGAGCTGTACAAGTTCTGCTACGAGAACGAGGTGTAATGA
GACTGCAGTCGACAACCCTCCTGATGAGAGTGGCCCCGGCTGCATGAGCTGCAAGTGTGTGCTCTCCTGA
TTATCGATAATCAACCTCTGGATTACAAAATTTGTGAAAGATTGACTGGTATTCTTAACTATGTTGCTCC
TTTTACGCTATGTGGATACGCTGCTTTAATGCCTTTGTATCATGCTATTGCTTCCCGTATGGCTTTCATT
TTCTCCTCCTTGTATAAATCCTGGTTGCTGTCTCTTTATGAGGAGTTGTGGCCCGTTGTCAGGCAACGTG
GCGTGGTGTGCACTGTGTTTGCTGACGCAACCCCCACTGGTTGGGGCATTGCCACCACCTGTCAGCTCCT
TTCCGGGACTTTCGCTTTCCCCCTCCCTATTGCCACGGCGGAACTCATCGCCGCCTGCCTTGCCCGCTGC
TGGACAGGGGCTCGGCTGTTGGGCACTGACAATTCCGTGGTGTTGTCGGGGAAATCATCGTCCTTTCCTT
GGCTGCTCGCCTGTGTTGCCACCTGGATTCTGCGCGGGACGTCCTTCTGCTACGTCCCTTCGGCCCTCAA
TCCAGCGGACCTTCCTTCCCGCGGCCTGCTGCCGGCTCTGCGGCCTCTTCCGCGTCTTCGCCTTCGCCCT
CAGACGAGTCGGATCTCCCTTTGGGCCGCCTCCCCGCATCGATACCGTCGACCTCGACCTAGAAAAACAT
GGAGCAATCACAAGTAGCAATACAGCAGCTACCAATGCTGATTGTGCCTGGCTAGAAGCACAAGAGGAGG
AGGAGGTGGGTTTTCCAGTCACACCTCGTACCTTTAAGACCAATGACTTACAAGGCAGCTGTAGATCTTA
GCCACTTTTTAAAAGAAAAGGGGGGACTGGAAGGGCTAATTCACTCCCAACGAAGACAAGATATCCTTGA
TCTGTGGATCTACCACACACAAGGCTACTTCCCTGATTGGCAGAACTACACACCAGGGCCAGGGATCAGA
TATCCACTGACCTTTGGATGGTGCTACAAGCTAGTACCAGTTGAGCAAGAGAAGGTAGAAGAAGCCAATG
AAGGAGAGAACACCCGCTTGTTACACCCTGTGAGCCTGCATGGGATGGATGACCCGGAGAGAGAAGTATT
AGAGTGGAGGTTTGACAGCCGCCTAGCATTTCATCACATGGCCCGAGAGCTGCATCCGGACTGTACTGGG
TCTCTCTGGTTAGACCAGATCTGAGCCTGGGAGCTCTCTGGCTAACTAGGGAACCCACTGCTTAAGCCTC
AATAAAGCTTGCCTTGAGTGCTTCAAGTAGTGTGTGCCCGTCTGTTGTGTGACTCTGGTAACTAGAGATC
CCTCAGACCCTTTTAGTCAGTGTGGAAAATCTCTAGCAGGGCCCGTTTAAACCCGCTGATCAGCCTCGAC
TGTGCCTTCTAGTTGCCAGCCATCTGTTGTTTGCCCCTCCCCCGTGCCTTCCTTGACCCTGGAAGGTGCC
ACTCCCACTGTCCTTTCCTAATAAAATGAGGAAATTGCATCGCATTGTCTGAGTAGGTGTCATTCTATTC
TGGGGGGTGGGGTGGGGCAGGACAGCAAGGGGGAGGATTGGGAAGACAATAGCAGGCATGCTGGGGATGC
GGTGGGCTCTATGGCTTCTGAGGCGGAAAGAACCAGCTGGGGCTCTAGGGGGTATCCCC
[124 nt withheld, positions 6570-6693]
C
[91 nt withheld, positions 6695-6785]
A
[49 nt withheld, positions 6787-6835]
CCTTTGACGTTGGAGTCCACGTTCTTT
[37 nt withheld, positions 6863-6899]
ACCCTATCTCGGTCTATTCTTTTGATTTATAAGGGATTTTGCCGATTTCGGCCTATTGGTTAAAAAATGA
GCTGATTTAACAAAAATTTAACGCGAATTAATTCTGTGGAATGTGTGTCAGTTAGGGTGTGGAAAGTCCC
CAGGCTCCCCAGCAGGCAGAAGTATGCAAAGCATGCATCTCAATTAGTCAGCAACCAGGTGTGGAAAGTC
CCCAGGCTCCCCAGCAGGCAGAAGTATGCAAAGCATGCATCTCAATTAGTCAGCAACCATAGTCCCGCCC
CTAACTCCGCCCATCCCGCCCCTAACTCCGCCCAGTTCCGCCCATTCTCCGCCCCATGGCTGACTAATTT
TTTTTATTTATGCAGAGGCCGAGGCCGCCTCTGCCTCTGAGCTATTCCAGAAGTAGTGAGGAGGCTTTTT
TGGAGGCCTAGGCTTTTGCAAAAAGCTCCCGGGAGCTTGTATATCCATTTTCGGATCTGATCAGCACGTG
TTGACAATTAATCATCGGCATAGTATATCGGCATAGTATAATACGACAAGGTGAGGAACTAAACCATGGC
CAAGTTGACCAGTGCCGTTCCGGTGCTCACCGCGCGCGACGTCGCCGGAGCGGTCGAGTTCTGGACCGAC
CGGCTCGGGTTCTCCCGGGACTTCGTGGAGGACGACTTCGCCGGTGTGGTCCGGGACGACGTGACCCTGT
TCATCAGCGCGGTCCAGGACCAGGTGGTGCCGGACAACACCCTGGCCTGGGTGTGGGTGCGCGGCCTGGA
CGAGCTGTACGCCGAGTGGTCGGAGGTCGTGTCCACGAACTTCCGGGACGCCTCCGGGCCGGCCATGACC
GAGATCGGCGAGCAGCCGTGGGGGCGGGAGTTCGCCCTGCGCGACCCGGCCGGCAACTGCGTGCACTTCG
TGGCCGAGGAGCAGGACTGACACGTGCTACGAGATTTCGATTCCACCGCCGCCTTCTATGAAAGGTTGGG
CTTCGGAATCGTTTTCCGGGACGCCGGCTGGATGATCCTCCAGCGCGGGGATCTCATGCTGGAGTTCTTC
GCCCACCCCAACTTGTTTATTGCAGCTTATAATGGTTACAAATAAAGCAATAGCATCACAAATTTCACAA
ATAAAGCATTTTTTTCACTGCATTCTAGTTGTGGTTTGTCCAAACTCATCAATGTATCTTATCATGTCTG
TATACCGTCGACCTCTAGCTAGAGCTTGGCGTAATCATGGTCATAGCTGTTTCCTGTGTGAAATTGTTAT
CCGCTCACAATTCCACACAACATACGAGCCGGAAGCATAAAGTGTAAAGCCTGGGGTGCCTAATGAGTGA
GCTAACTCACATTAATTGCGTTGCGCTCACTGCCCGCTTTCCAGTCGGGAAACCTGTCGTGCCAGCTGCA
TTAATGAATCGGCCAACGCGCGGGGAGAGGCGGTTTGCGTATTGGGCGCTCTTCCGCTTCCTCGCTCACT
GACTCGCTGCGCTCGGTCGTTCGGCTGCGGCGAGCGGTATCAGCTCACTCAAAGGCGGTAATACGGTTAT
CCACAGAATCAGGGGATAACGCAGGAAAGAACATGTGAGCAAAAGGCCAGCAAAAGGCCAGGAACCGTAA
AAAGGCCGCGTTGCTGGCGTTTTTCCATAGGCTCCGCCCCCCTGACGAGCATCACAAAAATCGACGCTCA
AGTCAGAGGTGGCGAAACCCGACAGGACTATAAAGATACCAGGCGTTTCCCCCTGGAAGCTCCCTCGTGC
GCTCTCCTGTTCCGACCCTGCCGCTTACCGGATACCTGTCCGCCTTTCTCCCTTCGGGAAGCGTGGCGCT
TTCTCATAGCTCACGCTGTAGGTATCTCAGTTCGGTGTAGGTCGTTCGCTCCAAGCTGGGCTGTGTGCAC
GAACCCCCCGTTCAGCCCGACCGCTGCGCCTTATCCGGTAACTATCGTCTTGAGTCCAACCCGGTAAGAC
ACGACTTATCGCCACTGGCAGCAGCCACTGGTAACAGGATTAGCAGAGCGAGGTATGTAGGCGGTGCTAC
AGAGTTCTTGAAGTGGTGGCCTAACTACGGCTACACTAGAAGAACAGTATTTGGTATCTGCGCTCTGCTG
AAGCCAGTTACCTTCGGAAAAAGAGTTGGTAGCTCTTGATCCGGCAAACAAACCACCGCTGGTAGCGGTG
GTTTTTTTGTTTGCAAGCAGCAGATTACGCGCAGAAAAAAAGGATCTCAAGAAGATCCTTTGATCTTTTC
TACGGGGTCTGACGCTCAGTGGAACGAAAACTCACGTTAAGGGATTTTGGTCATGAGATTATCAAAAAGG
ATCTTCACCTAGATCCTTTTAAATTAAAAATGAAGTTTTAAATCAATCTAAAGTATATATGAGTAAACTT
GGTCTGACAGTTACCAATGCTTAATCAGTGAGGCACCTATCTCAGCGATCTGTCTATTTCGTTCATCCAT
AGTTGCCTGACTCCCCGTCGTGTAGATAACTACGATACGGGAGGGCTTACCATCTGGCCCCAGTGCTGCA
ATGATACCGCGAGACCCACGCTCACCGGCTCCAGATTTATCAGCAATAAACCAGCCAGCCGGAAGGGCCG
AGCGCAGAAGTGGTCCTGCAACTTTATCCGCCTCCATCCAGTCTATTAATTGTTGCCGGGAAGCTAGAGT
AAGTAGTTCGCCAGTTAATAGTTTGCGCAACGTTGTTGCCATTGCTACAGGCATCGTGGTGTCACGCTCG
TCGTTTGGTATGGCTTCATTCAGCTCCGGTTCCCAACGATCAAGGCGAGTTACATGATCCCCCATGTTGT
GCAAAAAAGCGGTTAGCTCCTTCGGTCCTCCGATCGTTGTCAGAAGTAAGTTGGCCGCAGTGTTATCACT
CATGGTTATGGCAGCACTGCATAATTCTCTTACTGTCATGCCATCCGTAAGATGCTTTTCTGTGACTGGT
GAGTACTCAACCAAGTCATTCTGAGAATAGTGTATGCGGCGACCGAGTTGCTCTTGCCCGGCGTCAATAC
GGGATAATACCGCGCCACATAGCAGAACTTTAAAAGTGCTCATCATTGGAAAACGTTCTTCGGGGCGAAA
ACTCTCAAGGATCTTACCGCTGTTGAGATCCAGTTCGATGTAACCCACTCGTGCACCCAACTGATCTTCA
GCATCTTTTACTTTCACCAGCGTTTCTGGGTGAGCAAAAACAGGAAGGCAAAATGCCGCAAAAAAGGGAA
TAAGGGCGACACGGAAATGTTGAATACTCATACTCTTCCTTTTTCAATATTATTGAAGCATTTATCAGGG
TTATTGTCTCATGAGCGGATACATATTTGAATGTATTTAGAAAAATAAACAAATAGGGGTTCCGCGCACA
TTTCCCCGAAAAGTGCCACCTGACGTCGACGGATCGGGAGATCTCCCGATCCCCTATGGTGCACTCTCAG
TACAATCTGCTCTGATGCCGCATAGTTAAGCCAGTATCTGCTCCCTGCTTGTGTGTTGGAGGTCGCTGAG
TAGTGCGCGAG
Features (pLannotate 1.2.2; 34 found; start..end, strand, type, name):
    111..490     +  enhancer       CMV enhancer: human cytomegalovirus immediate early enhancer
    491..690     +  promoter       CMV promoter: human cytomegalovirus (CMV) immediate early promoter
    708..888     +  LTR            5' LTR (truncated): truncated 5' long terminal repeat (LTR) from HIV-1
    935..1060    +  misc_feature   HIV-1 Ψ: packaging signal of human immunodeficiency virus type 1
   1044..1407    +  CDS            HIV-1 gag (fragment): gag protein from human immunodeficiency virus 1; gag
   1553..1786    +  misc_feature   RRE: The Rev response element (RRE) of HIV-1 allows for Rev-dependent mRNA export from the nucleus to the cytoplasm.
   2163..2263    +  CDS            Rev (fragment): human immunodeficiency virus 1 (HIV-1) Rev protein; rev; enhances nuclear export of unspliced and incompletely spliced viral mRNAs
   2312..2429    +  misc_feature   cPPT/CTS: central polypurine tract and central termination sequence of HIV-1
   2484..2931    +  promoter       hSyn promoter: human synapsin I promoter; confers neuron-specific expression (Kügler et al., 2003)
   2966..3838    +  CDS            hop: BACH_NATPH - Experimental evidence at protein level: Swiss-Prot protein existence level 1. Light-driven anion pump. Binding affinity for the anions is in the order, bromide > chloride > nitrate > azide > bromate and binding is pH dependent. From Natronomonas pharaonis (Natronobacterium pharaonis).
   3848..3907    +  CDS            KCNJ2 (fragment): KCNJ2_HUMAN - Also known as IRK1. Experimental evidence at protein level: Swiss-Prot protein existence level 1. Probably participates in establishing action potential waveform and excitability of neuronal and muscle tissues. Inward rectifier potassium channels are characterized by a greater tendency to allow potassium to flow into the cell rather than out of it. Their voltage dependence is regulated by the concentration of extracellular potassium; as external potassium is raised, the voltage range of the channel opening shifts to more positive voltages. The inward rectification is mainly due t
   3917..4864    +  CDS            iRFP713: iRFP713 is a basic (constitutively fluorescent) near ir fluorescent protein published in 2011, derived from Rhodopseudomonas palustris. It has low acid sensitivity. It requires the cofactor biliverdin for fluorescence.
   4914..4970    +  CDS            H-Ras (fragment): human small GTPase proto-oncoprotein
   4979..5567    +  misc_feature   WPRE: woodchuck hepatitis virus posttranscriptional regulatory element
   5568..5699    +  CDS            nef (fragment): NEF_HV1Z2 - Experimental evidence at protein level: Swiss-Prot protein existence level 1. Extracellular Nef protein targets CD4(+) T-lymphocytes for apoptosis by interacting with CXCR4 surface receptors. From Human immunodeficiency virus type 1 group M subtype D (isolate Z2/CDC-Z34) (HIV-1).
   5698..5766    +  CDS            nef (fragment): NEF_HV1Z2 - Experimental evidence at protein level: Swiss-Prot protein existence level 1. Extracellular Nef protein targets CD4(+) T-lymphocytes for apoptosis by interacting with CXCR4 surface receptors. From Human immunodeficiency virus type 1 group M subtype D (isolate Z2/CDC-Z34) (HIV-1).
   5768..6080    +  LTR            5' LTR (fragment): 5' long terminal repeat (LTR) from HIV-1
   6088..6268    +  LTR            5' LTR (truncated): truncated 5' long terminal repeat (LTR) from HIV-1
   6300..6524    +  polyA_signal   bGH poly(A) signal: bovine growth hormone polyadenylation signal
   6528..6549    +  promoter       SV40 promoter (fragment): SV40 enhancer and early promoter
   6570..6998    +  rep_origin     f1 ori (sequence partly withheld): f1 bacteriophage origin of replication; arrow indicates direction of (+) strand synthesis
   7012..7341    +  promoter       SV40 promoter: SV40 enhancer and early promoter
   7389..7436    +  promoter       EM7 promoter: synthetic bacterial promoter&nbsp
   7455..7829    +  CDS            BleoR: antibiotic-binding protein; Sh ble from Streptoalloteichus hindustanus; confers resistance to bleomycin, phleomycin, and Zeocin™
   7839..7964    +  CDS            ble (fragment): BLE_KLEPN - Experimental evidence at protein level: Swiss-Prot protein existence level 1. Binding protein with a strong affinity to the bleomycin family of antibiotics. Binds to CL990; an antimitotic-antibiotic compound. From Klebsiella pneumoniae.
   7959..8080    +  polyA_signal   SV40 poly(A) signal: SV40 polyadenylation signal
   8153..8169    -  protein_bind   lac operator: The lac repressor binds to the lac operator to inhibit transcription in E. coli. This inhibition can be relieved by adding lactose or isopropyl-β-D-thiogalactopyranoside (IPTG). lac repressor encoded by lacI
   8177..8207    -  promoter       lac promoter: promoter for the E. coli lac operon
   8222..8243    -  protein_bind   CAP binding site: CAP binding activates transcription in the presence of cAMP. E. coli catabolite activator protein
   8256..8348    -  CDS            lacI (fragment): lac repressor; lacI; The lac repressor binds to the lac operator to inhibit transcription in E. coli. This inhibition can be relieved by adding lactose or isopropyl-β-D-thiogalactopyranoside (IPTG).
   8531..9119    -  rep_origin     ori: high-copy-number ColE1/pMB1/pBR322/pUC origin of replication
   9290..10150   -  CDS            AmpR: β-lactamase; bla; confers resistance to ampicillin, carbenicillin, and related antibiotics
  10151..10255   -  promoter       AmpR promoter: bla
  10314..10366   -  misc_feature   bom (fragment): basis of mobility region from pBR322
