[The description below was written by a language model from this plasmid's Addgene catalogue record and pLannotate feature annotations shown in this document.]
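Description:
pLenti-hSyn1-eNpHR3.0-iRFP713 is an HIV-1-based lentiviral transfer vector of about 10.4 kb, built for neuron-restricted expression of an optogenetic silencer. In bacteria it is maintained through a high-copy ColE1/pUC-type origin and an ampicillin resistance gene; an f1 origin is also present. Outside the viral genome sits an SV40/EM7 promoter-driven BleoR cassette with an SV40 polyadenylation signal, which corresponds to the Zeocin marker listed in the record. Because it lies downstream of the 3' LTR, this cassette would not be carried into transduced cells.

The viral genome is transcribed in packaging cells from a CMV enhancer/promoter fused to a truncated 5' LTR, an arrangement that typically makes genomic RNA production independent of Tat. It is followed by the Ψ packaging signal with a gag fragment, the Rev response element for nuclear export of unspliced RNA, and the cPPT/CTS. The 3' end comprises LTR sequences followed by a bGH polyadenylation signal.

The internal expression unit uses the human synapsin I promoter, which confers neuron-specific expression. It drives the Natronomonas pharaonis halorhodopsin, a light-driven chloride pump, followed by a short KCNJ2 (Kir2.1)-derived segment of the kind used in the eNpHR3.0 design to improve membrane trafficking. This is fused to the near-infrared fluorescent protein iRFP713, which needs biliverdin as a cofactor. A short region annotated as an H-Ras fragment follows the reporter, though its role is not stated. A WPRE downstream boosts transcript stability and expression. The insert was assembled by Gibson cloning, with part of the plasmid derived from an earlier deposited construct. The vector is intended for light-driven inhibition of neuronal activity, with the far-red tag identifying expressing cells.
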