Addgene plasmid #197594: pLenti-hSyn1-eNpHR3.0-iRFP713
Purpose: Lentiviral transfer vector for the neuronal expression of eNpHR3.0-iRFP713 (halorhodopsin for the inhibition of neuronal activity)
Depositing lab: Patrik Verstreken. Depositing organization: Vlaams Instituut voor Biotechnologie (VIB, vzw).
Backbone
  Vector backbone: pLenti
  Backbone size w/o insert (bp): 8479
  Total vector size (bp): 10411
  Vector type: Lentiviral
  Selectable markers: Zeocin
Growth in bacteria
  Bacterial resistance: Ampicillin, 100 μg/mL
  Growth temperature: 30°C
  Growth strain: NEB Stable
  Copy number: High Copy
Gene/Insert
  Gene/Insert name: eNpHR3.0-iRFP713
  Insert size (bp): 1929
  Promoter: hSynI
  Cloning method: Gibson Cloning
  Sequencing primers: 5′ agtcgtgtcgtgcctgag; 3′ TGTTGCTCCTTTTACGCTATG
Resource information
  A portion of this plasmid was derived from a plasmid made by: From Addgene's plasmid #47631
Terms and licenses: Academic/Nonprofit Terms; Industry Terms: Not Available to Industry
How to cite: pLenti-hSyn1-eNpHR3.0-iRFP713 was a gift from Patrik Verstreken (Addgene plasmid # 197594 ; http://n2t.net/addgene:197594 ; RRID:Addgene_197594)
